Addgene plasmid #67310: pDONR221-ARF4
Purpose: hArf4 with stop codon in Gateway Entry vector
Depositing lab: Richard Kahn. Depositing organization: Emory University. Publication: Tool box: Plasmids for the expression or knockdown of human ARF Family GTPases (ARF/ARL/SAR) and their co-expression in bacteria with N-myristoyltransferases. Kerr SC, Kahn RA. Cell Logist. 2015 Sep 21;5(3):e1090523. doi: 10.1080/21592799.2015.1090523. eCollection 2015 Jul-Sep. PubMed 27057421.
Backbone
  Vector backbone: pDONR221
  Backbone manufacturer: Life Technologies
  Vector type: Bacterial Expression ; Gateway Entry vector
Growth in bacteria
  Bacterial resistance: Kanamycin, 50 μg/mL
  Growth temperature: 37°C
  Growth strain: DH5alpha
  Copy number: High Copy
Gene/Insert
  Gene/Insert name: ARF4 (alt name: pRK3s-221)
  Species: H. sapiens (human)
  Entrez Gene: ARF4 (a.k.a. ARF2)
  Promoter: None
  Cloning method: Gateway Cloning
  Sequencing primers: 5′ M13-Fwd; 3′ M13-Rev
Terms and licenses: Academic/Nonprofit Terms; Industry Terms: Not Available to Industry
How to cite: pDONR221-ARF4 was a gift from Richard Kahn (Addgene plasmid # 67310 ; http://n2t.net/addgene:67310 ; RRID:Addgene_67310)
