[The description below was written by a language model from this plasmid's Addgene catalogue record.]
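Description:
pDONR221-ARF4 is a Gateway entry clone carrying the open reading frame of human ARF4 (ADP-ribosylation factor 4, also known as ARF2), a member of the ARF family of small regulatory GTPases. It is built on the commercial pDONR221 donor backbone, into which the coding sequence was introduced by Gateway recombination. In an entry clone of this kind the insert would be expected to sit between attL recombination sites, although no feature table is provided with the record to confirm the exact elements. The plasmid is maintained in E. coli at high copy number and selected with kanamycin. The insert can be sequence-verified from the flanking M13 forward and reverse primer sites.

The record lists no promoter, which fits the role of the plasmid. Although catalogued under bacterial expression, it is not designed to express ARF4 itself but to serve as a sequence-verified source from which the open reading frame can be moved by LR recombination into Gateway destination vectors, which supply the promoter and any tags. The ARF4 coding sequence retains its native stop codon, so destination vectors can yield untagged protein or N-terminal fusions, but C-terminal tags encoded by the destination vector would not be translated. The construct belongs to a plasmid toolbox assembled for expression or knockdown of human ARF family GTPases (ARF, ARL and SAR proteins), including their co-expression in bacteria with N-myristoyltransferases. It therefore serves as a starting point for generating ARF4 expression constructs for different hosts.
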