>Addgene plasmid #67310 | pDONR221-ARF4 | addgene partial sequence | sequence record 118164 | M13-Rev 5'-CAGGAAACAGCTATGACC-3'
TCAGCTGGATGGCAAATAATGATTTTATTTTGACTGATAGTGACCTGTTCGTTGCAACAAATTGATAAGC
AATGCTTTCTTATAATGCCAACTTTGTACAAGAAAGCTGGGTCCTATTAACGTTTTGAAAGCTCATTTGA
CAGCCAGTCAAGTCCTTCATACAGACCAGTTCCTTGTGTTGCACAAGTGGCTTGAACATACCATGTTCTG
TTACGAAGAGACTGAAGCCCTAGTTTATCTGTCATTTCACTGATGGCCATAGCATTTGGCAAATCCTGTT
TGTTTGCAAAAAGTAGCAGCACTGCATCTCTCAATTCATCTACCAGAAGCATTTTCTGCAGCTCATCTGC
TACTTCCTGAATTCTTTCACGATCGTTGCTATCTACCACAAAAATAAGACCCTGGGTATTCTGGAAGTAA
TGCTTCCAGAGAGGCCTAATTCTATCTTGACCACCAACATCCCATACTGTGAAACAAATGTTCTTATATT
CTACTGTTTCCACATTAAAACCAATGGTAGGAATGGTGGTGACTATCTCCCCTAACTTCAGTTTATACAG
AATGGTTGTCTTGCCAGCAGCATCCAATCCAACCATCAAAATGCGCATCTGCTTCTTGCCAAATAGTCGG
GAGAAGAGGGAGGAGATAGTGAGGCCCATGGTTCTATCTCCTTCTAAGCCTGCTTTTTTGTACAAAGTTG
GCATTATAAAAAAGCATTGCTCATCAATTTGTTGCAACGAACAGGTCACTATCAGTCAAAATAAAATCAT
TATTTGGGGCCCGAGCTTAAGACTGGCCGTCGTTTTACAA
